>Addgene plasmid #185016 | pLKO.1-Tet-Puro-shIAPEz_1 | addgene full sequence | sequence record 364595 | Addgene NGS Result
TGGGAACCGGAGCTGAATGAAGCCATACCAAACGACGAGCGTGACACCACGATGCCTGTAGCAATGGCAA
CAACGTTGCGCAAACTATTAACTGGCGAACTACTTACTCTAGCTTCCCGGCAACAATTAATAGACTGGAT
GGAGGCGGATAAAGTTGCAGGACCACTTCTGCGCTCGGCCCTTCCGGCTGGCTGGTTTATTGCTGATAAA
TCTGGAGCCGGTGAGCGTGGGTCTCGCGGTATCATTGCAGCACTGGGGCCAGATGGTAAGCCCTCCCGTA
TCGTAGTTATCTACACGACGGGGAGTCAGGCAACTATGGATGAACGAAATAGACAGATCGCTGAGATAGG
TGCCTCACTGATTAAGCATTGGTAACTGTCAGACCAAGTTTACTCATATATACTTTAGATTGATTTAAAA
CTTCATTTTTAATTTAAAAGGATCTAGGTGAAGATCCTTTTTGATAATCTCATGACCAAAATCCCTTAAC
GTGAGTTTTCGTTCCACTGAGCGTCAGACCCCGTAGAAAAGATCAAAGGATCTTCTTGAGATCCTTTTTT
TCTGCGCGTAATCTGCTGCTTGCAAACAAAAAAACCACCGCTACCAGCGGTGGTTTGTTTGCCGGATCAA
GAGCTACCAACTCTTTTTCCGAAGGTAACTGGCTTCAGCAGAGCGCAGATACCAAATACTGTTCTTCTAG
TGTAGCCGTAGTTAGGCCACCACTTCAAGAACTCTGTAGCACCGCCTACATACCTCGCTCTGCTAATCCT
GTTACCAGTGGCTGCTGCCAGTGGCGATAAGTCGTGTCTTACCGGGTTGGACTCAAGACGATAGTTACCG
GATAAGGCGCAGCGGTCGGGCTGAACGGGGGGTTCGTGCACACAGCCCAGCTTGGAGCGAACGACCTACA
CCGAACTGAGATACCTACAGCGTGAGCTATGAGAAAGCGCCACGCTTCCCGAAGGGAGAAAGGCGGACAG
GTATCCGGTAAGCGGCAGGGTCGGAACAGGAGAGCGCACGAGGGAGCTTCCAGGGGGAAACGCCTGGTAT
CTTTATAGTCCTGTCGGGTTTCGCCACCTCTGACTTGAGCGTCGATTTTTGTGATGCTCGTCAGGGGGGC
GGAGCCTATGGAAAAACGCCAGCAACGCGGCCTTTTTACGGTTCCTGGCCTTTTGCTGGCCTTTTGCTCA
CATGTTCTTTCCTGCGTTATCCCCTGATTCTGTGGATAACCGTATTACCGCCTTTGAGTGAGCTGATACC
GCTCGCCGCAGCCGAACGACCGAGCGCAGCGAGTCAGTGAGCGAGGAAGCGGAAGAGCGCCCAATACGCA
AACCGCCTCTCCCCGCGCGTTGGCCGATTCATTAATGCAGCTGGCACGACAGGTTTCCCGACTGGAAAGC
GGGCAGTGAGCGCAACGCAATTAATGTGAGTTAGCTCACTCATTAGGCACCCCAGGCTTTACACTTTATG
CTTCCGGCTCGTATGTTGTGTGGAATTGTGAGCGGATAACAATTTCACACAGGAAACAGCTATGACCATG
ATTACGCCAAGCGCGCAATTAACCCTCACTAAAGGGAACAAAAGCTGGAGCTGCAAGCTTAATGTAGTCT
TATGCAATACTCTTGTAGTCTTGCAACATGGTAACGATGAGTTAGCAACATGCCTTACAAGGAGAGAAAA
AGCACCGTGCATGCCGATTGGTGGAAGTAAGGTGGTACGATCGTGCCTTATTAGGAAGGCAACAGACGGG
TCTGACATGGATTGGACGAACCACTGAATTGCCGCATTGCAGAGATATTGTATTTAAGTGCCTAGCTCGA
TACATAAACGGGTCTCTCTGGTTAGACCAGATCTGAGCCTGGGAGCTCTCTGGCTAACTAGGGAACCCAC
TGCTTAAGCCTCAATAAAGCTTGCCTTGAGTGCTTCAAGTAGTGTGTGCCCGTCTGTTGTGTGACTCTGG
TAACTAGAGATCCCTCAGACCCTTTTAGTCAGTGTGGAAAATCTCTAGCAGTGGCGCCCGAACAGGGACT
TGAAAGCGAAAGGGAAACCAGAGGAGCTCTCTCGACGCAGGACTCGGCTTGCTGAAGCGCGCACGGCAAG
AGGCGAGGGGCGGCGACTGGTGAGTACGCCAAAAATTTTGACTAGCGGAGGCTAGAAGGAGAGAGATGGG
TGCGAGAGCGTCAGTATTAAGCGGGGGAGAATTAGATCGCGATGGGAAAAAATTCGGTTAAGGCCAGGGG
GAAAGAAAAAATATAAATTAAAACATATAGTATGGGCAAGCAGGGAGCTAGAACGATTCGCAGTTAATCC
TGGCCTGTTAGAAACATCAGAAGGCTGTAGACAAATACTGGGACAGCTACAACCATCCCTTCAGACAGGA
TCAGAAGAACTTAGATCATTATATAATACAGTAGCAACCCTCTATTGTGTGCATCAAAGGATAGAGATAA
AAGACACCAAGGAAGCTTTAGACAAGATAGAGGAAGAGCAAAACAAAAGTAAGACCACCGCACAGCAAGC
GGCCGCTGATCTTCAGACCTGGAGGAGGAGATATGAGGGACAATTGGAGAAGTGAATTATATAAATATAA
AGTAGTAAAAATTGAACCATTAGGAGTAGCACCCACCAAGGCAAAGAGAAGAGTGGTGCAGAGAGAAAAA
AGAGCAGTGGGAATAGGAGCTTTGTTCCTTGGGTTCTTGGGAGCAGCAGGAAGCACTATGGGCGCAGCGT
CAATGACGCTGACGGTACAGGCCAGACAATTATTGTCTGGTATAGTGCAGCAGCAGAACAATTTGCTGAG
GGCTATTGAGGCGCAACAGCATCTGTTGCAACTCACAGTCTGGGGCATCAAGCAGCTCCAGGCAAGAATC
CTGGCTGTGGAAAGATACCTAAAGGATCAACAGCTCCTGGGGATTTGGGGTTGCTCTGGAAAACTCATTT
GCACCACTGCTGTGCCTTGGAATGCTAGTTGGAGTAATAAATCTCTGGAACAGATTTGGAATCACACGAC
CTGGATGGAGTGGGACAGAGAAATTAACAATTACACAAGCTTAATACACTCCTTAATTGAAGAATCGCAA
AACCAGCAAGAAAAGAATGAACAAGAATTATTGGAATTAGATAAATGGGCAAGTTTGTGGAATTGGTTTA
ACATAACAAATTGGCTGTGGTATATAAAATTATTCATAATGATAGTAGGAGGCTTGGTAGGTTTAAGAAT
AGTTTTTGCTGTACTTTCTATAGTGAATAGAGTTAGGCAGGGATATTCACCATTATCGTTTCAGACCCAC
CTCCCAACCCCGAGGGGACCCGACAGGCCCGAAGGAATAGAAGAAGAAGGTGGAGAGAGAGACAGAGACA
GATCCATTCGATTAGTGAACGGATCTCGACGGTATCGATCACGAGACTAGCCTCGAGCGGCCGCAATATT
TGCATGTCGCTATGTGTTCTGGGAAATCACCATAAACGTGAAATCCCTATCAGTGATAGAGACTTATAAG
TTCCCTATCAGTGATAGAGACACCGGACTGCGGGTCGCGGTAATAAACTCGAGTTTATTACCGCGACCCG
CAGTTTTTTGAATTCTCGACCTCGAGACAAATGGCAGTATTCATCCACAATTTTAAAAGAAAAGGGGGGA
TTGGGGGGTACAGTGCAGGGGAAAGAATAGTAGACATAATAGCAACAGACATACAAACTAAAGAATTACA
AAAACAAATTACAAAAATTCAAAATTTTCGGGTTTATTACAGGGACAGCAGAGATCCACTTTGGCCGCGG
CTCGAGGGGGTTGGGGTTGCGCCTTTTCCAAGGCAGCCCTGGGTTTGCGCAGGGACGCGGCTGCTCTGGG
CGTGGTTCCGGGAAACGCAGCGGCGCCGACCCTGGGTCTCGCACATTCTTCACGTCCGTTCGCAGCGTCA
CCCGGATCTTCGCCGCTACCCTTGTGGGCCCCCCGGCGACGCTTCCTGCTCCGCCCCTAAGTCGGGAAGG
TTCCTTGCGGTTCGCGGCGTGCCGGACGTGACAAACGGAAGCCGCACGTCTCACTAGTACCCTCGCAGAC
GGACAGCGCCAGGGAGCAATGGCAGCGCGCCGACCGCGATGGGCTGTGGCCAATAGCGGCTGCTCAGCAG
GGCGCGCCGAGAGCAGCGGCCGGGAAGGGGCGGTGCGGGAGGCGGGGTGTGGGGCGGTAGTGTGGGCCCT
GTTCCTGCCCGCGCGGTGTTCCGCATTCTGCAAGCCTCCGGAGCGCACGTCGGCAGTCGGCTCCCTCGTT
GACCGAATCACCGACCTCTCTCCCCAGGGGGATCTGTGAGTTTGGGGACCCTTGATTGTTCTTTCTTTTT
CGCTATTGTAAAATTCATGTTATATGGAGGGGGCAAAGTTTTCAGGGTGTTGTTTAGAATGGGAAGATGT
CCCTTGTATCACCATGGACCCTCATGATAATTTTGTTTCTTTCACTTTCTACTCTGTTGACAACCATTGT
CTCCTCTTATTTTCTTTTCATTTTCTGTAACTTTTTCGTTAAACTTTAGCTTGCATTTGTAACGAATTTT
TAAATTCACTTTTGTTTATTTGTCAGATTGTAAGTACTTTCTCTAATCACTTTTTTTTCAAGGCAATCAG
GGTATATTATATTGTACTTCAGCACAGTTTTAGAGAACAATTGTTATAATTAAATGATAAGGTAGAATAT
TTCTGCATATAAATTCTGGCTGGCGTGGAAATATTCTTATTGGTAGAAACAACTACATCCTGGTCATCAT
CCTGCCTTTCTCTTTATGGTTACAATGATATACACTGTTTGAGATGAGGATAAAATACTCTGAGTCCAAA
CCGGGCCCCTCTGCTAACCATGTTCATGCCTTCTTCTTTTTCCTACAGCTCCTGGGCAACGTGCTGGTTA
TTGTGCTGTCTCATCATTTTGGCAAAGAATTGTAATACGACTCACTATAGGGCGAATTGATATGTCTAGA
TTAGATAAAAGTAAAGTGATTAACAGCGCATTAGAGCTGCTTAATGAGGTCGGAATCGAAGGTTTAACAA
CCCGTAAACTCGCCCAGAAGCTAGGTGTAGAGCAGCCTACATTGTATTGGCATGTAAAAAATAAGCGGGC
TTTGCTCGACGCCTTAGCCATTGAGATGTTAGATAGGCACCATACTCACTTTTGCCCTTTAGAAGGGGAA
AGCTGGCAAGATTTTTTACGTAATAACGCTAAAAGTTTTAGATGTGCTTTACTAAGTCATCGCGATGGAG
CAAAAGTACATTTAGGTACACGGCCTACAGAAAAACAGTATGAAACTCTCGAAAATCAATTAGCCTTTTT
ATGCCAACAAGGTTTTTCACTAGAGAATGCATTATATGCACTCAGCGCTGTGGGGCATTTTACTTTAGGT
TGCGTATTGGAAGATCAAGAGCATCAAGTCGCTAAAGAAGAAAGGGAAACACCTACTACTGATAGTATGC
CGCCATTATTACGACAAGCTATCGAATTATTTGATCACCAAGGTGCAGAGCCAGCCTTCTTATTCGGCCT
TGAATTGATCATATGCGGATTAGAAAAACAACTTAAATGTGAAAGTGGGTCCGCGTACAGCGGCTCCCGG
GAGTTCTAGGGATCTGCCCCTCTCCCTCCCCCCCCCNTAACGTTACTGGCCGAAGCCGCTTGGAATAAGG
CCGGTGTGCGTTTGTCTATATGTTATTTTCCACCATATTGCCGTCTTTTGGCAATGTGAGGGCCCGGAAA
CCTGGCCCTGTCTTCTTGACGAGCATTCCTAGGGGTCTTTCCCCTCTCGCCAAAGGAATGCAAGGTCTGT
TGAATGTCGTGAAGGAAGCAGTTCCTCTGGAAGCTTCTTGAAGACAAACAACGTCTGTAGCGACCCTTTG
CAGGCAGCGGAACCCCCCACCTGGCGACAGGTGCCTCTGCGGCCAAAAGCCACGTGTATAAGATACACCT
GCAAAGGCGGCACAACCCCAGTGCCACGTTGTGAGTTGGATAGTTGTGGAAAGAGTCAAATGGCTCTCCT
CAAGCGTATTCAACAAGGGGCTGAAGGATGCCCAGAAGGTACCCCATTGTATGGGATCTGATCTGGGGCC
TCGGTGCACATGCTTTACATGTGTTTAGTCGAGGTTAAAAAAACGTCTAGGCCCCCCGAACCACGGGGAC
GTGGTTTTCCTTTGAAAAACACGATGATAAGGATCCACCGGAGCTTACCATGACCGAGTACAAGCCCACG
GTGCGCCTCGCCACCCGCGACGACGTCCCCAGGGCCGTACGCACCCTCGCCGCCGCGTTCGCCGACTACC
CCGCCACGCGCCACACCGTCGATCCGGACCGCCACATCGAGCGGGTCACCGAGCTGCAAGAACTCTTCCT
CACGCGCGTCGGGCTCGACATCGGCAAGGTGTGGGTCGCGGACGACGGCGCCGCGGTGGCGGTCTGGACC
ACGCCGGAGAGCGTCGAAGCGGGGGCGGTGTTCGCCGAGATCGGCCCGCGCATGGCCGAGTTGAGCGGTT
CCCGGCTGGCCGCGCAGCAACAGATGGAAGGCCTCCTGGCGCCGCACCGGCCCAAGGAGCCCGCGTGGTT
CCTGGCCACCGTCGGCGTCTCGCCCGACCACCAGGGCAAGGGTCTGGGCAGCGCCGTCGTGCTCCCCGGA
GTGGAGGCGGCCGAGCGCGCCGGGGTGCCCGCCTTCCTGGAGACCTCCGCGCCCCGCAACCTCCCCTTCT
ACGAGCGGCTCGGCTTCACCGTCACCGCCGACGTCGAGGTGCCCGAAGGACCGCGCACCTGGTGCATGAC
CCGCAAGCCCGGTGCCTGACGCCCGCCCCACGACCCGCAGCGCCCGACCGAAAGGAGCGCACGACCCCAT
GCATCGGTACCTTTAAGACCAATGACTTACAAGGCAGCTGTAGATCTTAGCCACTTTTTAAAAGAAAAGG
GGGGACTGGAAGGGCTAATTCACTCCCAACGAAGACAAGATCTGCTTTTTGCTTGTACTGGGTCTCTCTG
GTTAGACCAGATCTGAGCCTGGGAGCTCTCTGGCTAACTAGGGAACCCACTGCTTAAGCCTCAATAAAGC
TTGCCTTGAGTGCTTCAAGTAGTGTGTGCCCGTCTGTTGTGTGACTCTGGTAACTAGAGATCCCTCAGAC
CCTTTTAGTCAGTGTGGAAAATCTCTAGCAGTAGTAGTTCATGTCATCTTATTATTCAGTATTTATAACT
TGCAAAGAAATGAATATCAGAGAGTGAGAGGAACTTGTTTATTGCAGCTTATAATGGTTACAAATAAAGC
AATAGCATCACAAATTTCACAAATAAAGCATTTTTTTCACTGCATTCTAGTTGTGGTTTGTCCAAACTCA
TCAATGTATCTTATCATGTCTGGCTCTAGCTATCCCGCCCCTAACTCCGCCCATCCCGCCCCTAACTCCG
CCCAGTTCCGCCCATTCTCCGCCCCATGGCTGACTAATTTTTTTTATTTATGCAGAGGCCGAGGCCGCCT
CGGCCTCTGAGCTATTCCAGAAGTAGTGAGGAGGCTTTTTTGGAGGCCTAGGGACGTACCCAATTCGCCC
TATAGTGAGTCGTATTACGCGCGCTCACTGGCCGTCGTTTTACAACGTCGTGACTGGGAAAACCCTGGCG
TTACCCAACTTAATCGCCTTGCAGCACATCCCCCTTTCGCCAGCTGGCGTAATAGCGAAGAGGCCCGCAC
CGATCGCCCTTCCCAACAGTTGCGCAGCCTGAATGGCGAATGGG
[124 nt withheld, positions 7745-7868]
C
[91 nt withheld, positions 7870-7960]
A
[49 nt withheld, positions 7962-8010]
CCTTTGACGTTGGAGTCCACGTTCTTT
[37 nt withheld, positions 8038-8074]
ACCCTATCTCGGTCTATTCTTTTGATTTATAAGGGATTTTGCCGATTTCGGCCTATTGGTTAAAAAATGA
GCTGATTTAACAAAAATTTAACGCGAATTTTAACAAAATATTAACGCTTACAATTTAGGTGGCACTTTTC
GGGGAAATGTGCGCGGAACCCCTATTTGTTTATTTTTCTAAATACATTCAAATATGTATCCGCTCATGAG
ACAATAACCCTGATAAATGCTTCAATAATATTGAAAAAGGAAGAGTATGAGTATTCAACATTTCCGTGTC
GCCCTTATTCCCTTTTTTGCGGCATTTTGCCTTCCTGTTTTTGCTCACCCAGAAACGCTGGTGAAAGTAA
AAGATGCTGAAGATCAGTTGGGTGCACGAGTGGGTTACATCGAACTGGATCTCAACAGCGGTAAGATCCT
TGAGAGTTTTCGCCCCGAAGAACGTTTTCCAATGATGAGCACTTTTAAAGTTCTGCTATGTGGCGCGGTA
TTATCCCGTATTGACGCCGGGCAAGAGCAACTCGGTCGCCGCATACACTATTCTCAGAATGACTTGGTTG
AGTACTCACCAGTCACAGAAAAGCATCTTACGGATGGCATGACAGTAAGAGAATTATGCAGTGCTGCCAT
AACCATGAGTGATAACACTGCGGCCAACTTACTTCTGACAACGATCGGAGGACCGAAGGAGCTAACCGCT
TTTTTGCACAACATGGGGGATCATGTAACTCGCCTTGATCGT
Features (pLannotate 1.2.2; 29 found; start..end, strand, type, name):
    546..1134    +  rep_origin     ori: high-copy-number ColE1/pMB1/pBR322/pUC origin of replication
   1317..1409    +  CDS            lacI (fragment): lac repressor; lacI; The lac repressor binds to the lac operator to inhibit transcription in E. coli. This inhibition can be relieved by adding lactose or isopropyl-β-D-thiogalactopyranoside (IPTG).
   1422..1443    +  protein_bind   CAP binding site: CAP binding activates transcription in the presence of cAMP. E. coli catabolite activator protein
   1458..1488    +  promoter       lac promoter: promoter for the E. coli lac operon
   1496..1512    +  protein_bind   lac operator: The lac repressor binds to the lac operator to inhibit transcription in E. coli. This inhibition can be relieved by adding lactose or isopropyl-β-D-thiogalactopyranoside (IPTG). lac repressor encoded by lacI
   1557..1575    +  promoter       T3 promoter: promoter for bacteriophage T3 RNA polymerase
   1603..1829    +  promoter       RSV promoter: Rous sarcoma virus enhancer/promoter
   1830..2010    +  LTR            5' LTR (truncated): truncated 5' long terminal repeat (LTR) from HIV-1
   2057..2182    +  misc_feature   HIV-1 Ψ: packaging signal of human immunodeficiency virus type 1
   2166..2529    +  CDS            HIV-1 gag (fragment): gag protein from human immunodeficiency virus 1; gag
   2675..2908    +  misc_feature   RRE: The Rev response element (RRE) of HIV-1 allows for Rev-dependent mRNA export from the nucleus to the cytoplasm.
   3285..3385    +  CDS            Rev (fragment): human immunodeficiency virus 1 (HIV-1) Rev protein; rev; enhances nuclear export of unspliced and incompletely spliced viral mRNAs
   3426..3520    +  promoter       H1-2O2 promoter: doxycycline-inducible variant of the human H1 RNA promoter (Henriksen et al., 2007)
   3621..3738    +  misc_feature   cPPT/CTS: central polypurine tract and central termination sequence of HIV-1
   3787..4297    +  promoter       hPGK promoter: human phosphoglycerate kinase 1 promoter
   4306..4878    +  intron         β-globin intron: intron from rabbit β-globin gene
   4933..4951    +  promoter       T7 promoter: promoter for bacteriophage T7 RNA polymerase
   4962..5582    +  CDS            tetR: TETR2_ECOLX - Experimental evidence at protein level: Swiss-Prot protein existence level 1. TetR is the repressor of the tetracycline resistance element; its N-terminal region forms a helix-turn-helix structure and binds DNA. Binding of tetracycline to TetR reduces the repressor affinity for the tetracycline resistance gene (tetA) promoter operator sites. From Escherichia coli.
   5728..6190    +  misc_feature   IRES: internal ribosome entry site (IRES) of the encephalomyocarditis virus (EMCV)
   6210..6809    +  CDS            PuroR: puromycin N-acetyltransferase; pac from Streptomyces alboniger; confers resistance to puromycin
   6852..6935    +  CDS            nef (fragment): NEF_HV1Z2 - Experimental evidence at protein level: Swiss-Prot protein existence level 1. Extracellular Nef protein targets CD4(+) T-lymphocytes for apoptosis by interacting with CXCR4 surface receptors. From Human immunodeficiency virus type 1 group M subtype D (isolate Z2/CDC-Z34) (HIV-1).
   6937..7170    +  LTR            3' LTR (ΔU3): self-inactivating 3' long terminal repeat (LTR) from HIV-1
   7242..7363    +  polyA_signal   SV40 poly(A) signal: SV40 polyadenylation signal
   7403..7538    +  rep_origin     SV40 ori: SV40 origin of replication
   7559..7577    -  promoter       T7 promoter: promoter for bacteriophage T7 RNA polymerase
   7585..7740    +  CDS            lacZα (fragment): LacZα fragment of β-galactosidase; lacZ fragment
   7745..8173    +  rep_origin     f1 ori (sequence partly withheld): f1 bacteriophage origin of replication; arrow indicates direction of (+) strand synthesis
   8226..8330    +  promoter       AmpR promoter: bla
   8331..375     +  CDS            AmpR (across the origin): β-lactamase; bla; confers resistance to ampicillin, carbenicillin, and related antibiotics
