[The description below was written by a language model from this plasmid's Addgene catalogue record and pLannotate feature annotations shown in this document.]
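Description:
pLKO.1-Tet-Puro-shIAPEz_1 is a lentiviral shRNA vector built on the pLKO.1 Tet Puro backbone. It is designed for doxycycline-inducible knockdown of transcripts from the mouse IAPEz family of endogenous retroviruses. In bacteria it is maintained as a high-copy plasmid through a ColE1/pUC-type origin and selected with ampicillin via the β-lactamase gene. The backbone also carries an f1 origin, an SV40 origin and remnants of lac and lacZα sequences.

The viral portion has a third-generation, self-inactivating layout. An RSV promoter fused to a truncated HIV-1 5' LTR drives genomic RNA production in packaging cells. This is followed by the Ψ packaging signal, a partial gag fragment, the Rev response element for nuclear export and a cPPT/CTS element. A ΔU3 3' LTR disables LTR promoter activity after integration, and an SV40 polyadenylation signal lies downstream.

The annotated H1-2O2 promoter is a Tet-operator-bearing variant of the human H1 Pol III promoter, and it presumably drives the hairpin. The shRNA itself is not annotated in the feature table, and the cloning sites are recorded as unknown. A separate hPGK promoter with a rabbit β-globin intron expresses TetR, which is linked through an EMCV IRES to puromycin N-acetyltransferase. Transduced cells can therefore be selected with puromycin while constitutively producing the repressor. TetR holds the H1 promoter off until doxycycline releases it, making the knockdown inducible from a single vector.

The "_1" suffix suggests it is one of several hairpins against this target. The associated work concerns endogenous retroviruses and transcriptional condensates.
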