Addgene plasmid #185016: pLKO.1-Tet-Puro-shIAPEz_1
Purpose: shRNA mediated knockdown
Depositing lab: Denes Hnisz. Depositing organization: Max Planck Institute for Molecular Genetics. Publication: Hijacking of transcriptional condensates by endogenous retroviruses. Asimi V, Sampath Kumar A, Niskanen H, Riemenschneider C, Hetzel S, Naderi J, Fasching N, Popitsch N, Du M, Kretzmer H, Smith ZD, Weigert R, Walther M, Mamde S, Meierhofer D, Wittler L, Buschow R, Timmermann B, Cisse II, Ameres SL, Meissner A, Hnisz D. Nat Genet. 2022 Aug;54(8):1238-1247. doi: 10.1038/s41588-022-01132-w. Epub 2022 Jul 21. PubMed 35864192.
Backbone
  Vector backbone: pLKO.1 Tet Puro
  Vector type: Lentiviral
Growth in bacteria
  Bacterial resistance: Ampicillin, 100 μg/mL
  Growth temperature: 37°C
  Growth strain: NEB Stable
  Copy number: High Copy
Gene/Insert
  Gene/Insert name: ERV_IAPEz
  gRNA/shRNA sequence: ACTGCGGGTCGCGGTAATAAA
  Species: M. musculus (mouse)
  Cloning method: Restriction Enzyme; 5′ cloning site Unknown (unknown if destroyed); 3′ cloning site Unknown (unknown if destroyed)
Terms and licenses: Academic/Nonprofit Terms; Industry Terms: Not Available to Industry
How to cite: pLKO.1-Tet-Puro-shIAPEz_1 was a gift from Denes Hnisz (Addgene plasmid # 185016 ; http://n2t.net/addgene:185016 ; RRID:Addgene_185016)
